>Addgene plasmid #39039 | HDHD1A | depositor partial sequence | sequence record 49097 | HDHD1A sequence 778 bps
ATGCACCATCATCATCATCATTCTTCTGGTGTAGATCTGGGTACCGAGAACCTGTACTTCCAATCCATGG
CGGCGCCCCCGCAGCCCGTCACCCACCTCATCTTTGACATGGACGGACTTCTTCTGGATACTGAACGGCT
GTATTCAGTGGTGTTTCAAGAAATATGTAATCGCTATGACAAGAAATACAGCTGGGATGTAAAGTCCCTG
GTTATGGGTAAGAAGGCATTAGAGGCGGCACAGATTATAATAGACGTCTTGCAGCTCCCGATGTCCAAAG
AGGAGCTGGTGGAAGAAAGCCAAACGAAGTTAAAGGAAGTGTTCCCCACGGCTGCGCTCATGCCAGGGGC
GGAGAAACTCATCATCCACCTGCGGAAACATGGCATCCCCTTTGCACTGGCCACCAGCTCGAGGTCCGCG
TCGTTCGATATGAAGACAAGCCGCCACAAGGAGTTCTTCAGCTTGTTTTCCCACATTGTGCTGGGAGATG
ACCCCGAAGTGCAGCATGGCAAGCCAGACCCAGACATCTTCCTAGCTTGTGCCAAGAGGTTCTCTCCCCC
TCCTGCTATGGAGAAGTGCCTTGTCTTTGAAGATGCTCCCAATGGGGTGGAGGCGGCCCTGGCAGCTGGG
ATGCAGGTGGTCATGGTTCCTGACGGAAACTTGAGCCGAGATCTGACAACAAAGGCCACCCTGGTGCTGA
ATTCCCTGCAGGACTTCCAGCCCGAGCTGTTTGGTTTGCCCTCCTATGAGTGACAGTAAAGGTGGATACG
GATCCGAA
