>Addgene plasmid #39039 | HDHD1A | addgene partial sequence | sequence record 53086 | T7 5'-TAATACGACTCACTATAGGG-3'
AAGGAGATATACATATGCACCATCATCATCATCATTCTTCTGGTGTAGATCTGGGTACCGAGAACCTGTA
CTTCCAATCCATGGCGGCGCCCCCGCAGCCCGTCACCCACCTCATCTTTGACATGGACGGACTTCTTCTG
GATACTGAACGGCTGTATTCAGTGGTGTTTCAAGAAATATGTAATCGCTATGACAAGAAATACAGCTGGG
ATGTAAAGTCCCTGGTTATGGGTAAGAAGGCATTAGAGGCGGCACAGATTATAATAGACGTCTTGCAGCT
CCCGATGTCCAAAGAGGAGCTGGTGGAAGAAAGCCAAACGAAGTTAAAGGAAGTGTTCCCCACGGCTGCG
CTCATGCCAGGGGCGGAGAAACTCATCATCCACCTGCGGAAACATGGCATCCCCTTTGCACTGGCCACCA
GCTCGAGGTCCGCGTCGTTCGATATGAAGACAAGCCGCCACAAGGAGTTCTTCAGCTTGTTTTCCCACAT
TGTGCTGGGAGATGACCCCGAAGTGCAGCATGGCAAGCCAGACCCAGACATCTTCCTAGCTTGTGCCAAG
AGGTTCTCTCCCCCTCCTGCTATGGAGAAGTGCCTTGTCTTTGAAGATGCTCCCAATGGGGTGGAGGCGG
CCCTGGCAGCTGGGATGCAGGTGGTCATGGTTCCTGACGGAAACTTGAGCCGAGATCTGACAACAAAGGC
CACCCTGGTGCTGAATTCCCTGCAGGACTTCCAGCCCGAGCTGTTTGGTTTGCCCTCCTATGAGTGACAG
TAAAGGTGGATACGGATCCGAATTCGAGCTCCGTCGACAAGCTTGCGGCCGCACTCGAGCACCACCACCA
ACCACCACTGAGGATCC
