[The description below was written by a language model from this plasmid's Addgene catalogue record.]
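Description:
HDHD1A is a bacterial expression plasmid built on the pNIC28-Bsa4 backbone from the SGC, designed to produce a human protein in E. coli for structural biology. It is maintained under kanamycin selection and is recorded as low copy. The record does not list an origin of replication or a feature table, so the finer architecture of the backbone cannot be confirmed from the information given.

The insert is a 778 bp fragment of human HDHD1A (haloacid dehalogenase-like hydrolase domain containing 1A, now catalogued under the gene symbol PUDP), introduced by ligation independent cloning. It carries a G102R change relative to the reference sequence, and the depositor's note cautions that the fragment may not represent the full open reading frame, as is common for constructs trimmed to a crystallisable domain. The protein is fused at its N terminus to a His tag followed by a TEV protease site, which allows capture by immobilised metal affinity chromatography and subsequent removal of the tag by TEV cleavage. The promoter is not explicitly stated, but the listed sequencing primers (T7 and T7 terminator) indicate that the insert sits between T7 promoter and terminator regions, consistent with T7 polymerase-driven expression in a suitable host strain.

The stated purpose is bacterial expression for structure determination, and the alternative names link the construct to a deposited Protein Data Bank structure of this protein. It is therefore suited to producing recombinant HDHD1A for crystallography, and by extension for related biochemical or biophysical work.
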