Addgene plasmid #39039: HDHD1A
Purpose: Bacterial expression for structure determination; may not be full ORF
Depositing lab: Nicola Burgess-Brown. Depositing organization: University of Oxford.
Backbone
  Vector backbone: pNIC28-Bsa4
  Backbone manufacturer: SGC
  Vector type: Bacterial Expression
Growth in bacteria
  Bacterial resistance: Kanamycin, 50 μg/mL
  Growth temperature: 37°C
  Growth strain: Mach1
  Copy number: Low Copy
Gene/Insert
  Gene/Insert name: HDHD1A (alt names: haloacid dehalogenase-like hydrolase domain containing 1A; PDB:3L5K)
  Species: H. sapiens (human)
  Insert size (bp): 778
  Mutation: G102R
  Entrez Gene: PUDP (a.k.a. DXF68S1E, FAM16AX, GS1, HDHD1, HDHD1A)
  Tag / fusion protein: His Tev (N terminal on insert)
  Cloning method: Ligation Independent Cloning
  Sequencing primers: 5′ T7; 3′ T7-term
Terms and licenses: Academic/Nonprofit Terms; Industry Terms: Not Available to Industry
How to cite: HDHD1A was a gift from Nicola Burgess-Brown (Addgene plasmid # 39039 ; http://n2t.net/addgene:39039 ; RRID:Addgene_39039)
